Addgene plasmid #172399: pmx-puro-MiGT
Purpose: Retroviral expression vector for murine direct cardiac reprogramming
Depositing lab: Li Qian. Depositing organization: University of North Carolina at Chapel Hill. Publication: Isoform Specific Effects of Mef2C during Direct Cardiac Reprogramming. Wang L, Huang P, Near D, Ravi K, Xu Y, Liu J, Qian L. Cells. 2020 Jan 22;9(2). pii: cells9020268. doi: 10.3390/cells9020268. PubMed 31979018.
Backbone
  Vector backbone: pMx-puromycin
  Vector type: Retroviral
Growth in bacteria
  Bacterial resistance: Ampicillin, 100 μg/mL
  Growth temperature: 37°C
  Growth strain: NEB Stable
  Copy number: High Copy
Gene/Insert
  Cloning method: Unknown
  Sequencing primers: 5′ NA
Terms and licenses: Academic/Nonprofit Terms; Industry Terms: Not Available to Industry
How to cite: pmx-puro-MiGT was a gift from Li Qian (Addgene plasmid # 172399 ; http://n2t.net/addgene:172399 ; RRID:Addgene_172399)
