[The description below was written by a language model from this plasmid's Addgene catalogue record and pLannotate feature annotations shown in this document.]
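Description:
pmx-puro-MiGT is a Moloney murine leukemia virus-based retroviral expression plasmid built on the pMx-puromycin backbone and intended for direct cardiac reprogramming of mouse cells. In bacteria it is maintained through a high-copy ColE1/pUC-type origin and selected with ampicillin via the β-lactamase gene and its native promoter. A short lacI fragment in the backbone appears to be a cloning remnant rather than a functional element.

The viral portion is bounded by MMLV long terminal repeats. Downstream of the 5' LTR lie the MMLV packaging signal (with a fragment annotated as MESV Ψ), a truncated gag lacking its start codon, and a pol region carrying a splice acceptor. Together these allow the transcript to be packaged into virions when gag, pol and env are supplied in trans by packaging cells. No separate internal promoter is annotated upstream of the payload, so expression is presumably driven by the 5' LTR.

The catalogue entry leaves the insert fields blank, but the feature table shows a single polycistronic cassette encoding mouse Mef2c, Gata4 and Tbx5 in that order. A P2A peptide separates the first two and a T2A the last two, so ribosomal skipping yields three separate transcription factors from one transcript. The associated study concerns isoform-specific effects of Mef2c, and the "i" in the name may refer to a particular isoform, though the record does not state which is present. After the cassette, an SV40 enhancer/early promoter drives puromycin N-acetyltransferase for selection of transduced mammalian cells. The 3' end is annotated partly as a ΔU3 LTR fragment adjoining a standard MMLV LTR, so self-inactivating status cannot be concluded from the record.
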