Features (pLannotate 1.2.2; 18 found; start..end, strand, type, name):
     22..615     +  LTR            LTR: long terminal repeat from Moloney murine leukemia virus
    678..877     +  misc_feature   MMLV Ψ: packaging signal of Moloney murine leukemia virus (MMLV)
    929..1017    +  misc_feature   MESV Ψ (fragment): packaging signal of murine embryonic stem cell virus
   1094..1510    +  CDS            gag (truncated): truncated Moloney murine leukemia virus (MMLV) gag gene lacking the start codon
   1520..1894    +  misc_feature   pol region: Moloney murine leukemia virus (MMLV) pol region containing the splice acceptor site
   1926..3323    +  CDS            Mef2c: MEF2C_MOUSE - Experimental evidence at protein level: Swiss-Prot protein existence level 1. Transcription activator which binds specifically to the MEF2 element present in the regulatory regions of many muscle-specific genes. Controls cardiac morphogenesis and myogenesis, and is also involved in vascular development. Enhances transcriptional activation mediated by SOX18 (PubMed:11554755). May also be involved in neurogenesis and in the development of cortical architecture. Isoforms that lack the repressor domain are more active than isoform 1 (By similarity). Plays an essential role in hippoca
   3339..3391    +  CDS            P2A (fragment): 2A peptide from porcine teschovirus-1 polyprotein Eukaryotic ribosomes fail to insert a peptide bond between the Gly and Pro residues, yielding separate polypeptides.
   3402..4724    +  CDS            Gata4: GATA4_MOUSE - Also known as Gata-4. Experimental evidence at protein level: Swiss-Prot protein existence level 1. Transcriptional activator that binds to the consensus sequence 5'-AGATAG-3' and plays a key role in cardiac development (By similarity). In cooperation with TBX5, it binds to cardiac super- enhancers and promotes cardiomyocyte gene expression, while it downregulates endocardial and endothelial gene expression (By similarity). Involved in bone morphogenetic protein (BMP)-mediated induction of cardiac-specific gene expression (By similarity). Binds to BMP response element (BMPRE) DNA
   4740..4792    +  CDS            T2A (fragment): 2A peptide from Thosea asigna virus capsid protein Eukaryotic ribosomes fail to insert a peptide bond between the Gly and Pro residues, yielding separate polypeptides.
   4800..6353    +  CDS            Tbx5: TBX5_MOUSE - Experimental evidence at protein level: Swiss-Prot protein existence level 1. DNA-binding protein that regulates the transcription of several genes and is involved in heart development and limb pattern formation. Binds to the core DNA motif of NPPA promoter. From Mus musculus (Mouse).
   6395..6724    +  promoter       SV40 promoter: SV40 enhancer and early promoter
   6734..7333    +  CDS            PuroR: puromycin N-acetyltransferase; pac from Streptomyces alboniger; confers resistance to puromycin
   7438..7559    +  LTR            3' LTR (ΔU3) (fragment): self-inactivating 3' long terminal repeat (LTR) from Moloney murine leukemia virus
   7560..8029    +  LTR            LTR: long terminal repeat from Moloney murine leukemia virus
   8095..8147    -  CDS            lacI (fragment): lac repressor; lacI; The lac repressor binds to the lac operator to inhibit transcription in E. coli. This inhibition can be relieved by adding lactose or isopropyl-β-D-thiogalactopyranoside (IPTG).
   8330..8918    -  rep_origin     ori: high-copy-number ColE1/pMB1/pBR322/pUC origin of replication
   9082..9942    -  CDS            AmpR: β-lactamase; bla; confers resistance to ampicillin, carbenicillin, and related antibiotics
   9943..10047   -  promoter       AmpR promoter: bla
>Addgene plasmid #172399 | pmx-puro-MiGT | addgene full sequence | sequence record 338534 | Addgene NGS Result
CCCGAAAAGTGCCACCTGCATAATGAAAGACCCCACCTGTAGGTTTGGCAAGCTAGCTTAAGTAACGCCA
TTTTGCAAGGCATGGAAAAATACATAACTGAGAATAGAAAAGTTCAGATCAAGGTCAGGAACAGATGGAA
CAGCTGAATATGGGCCAAACAGGATATCTGTGGTAAGCAGTTCCTGCCCCGGCTCAGGGCCAAGAACAGA
TGGAACAGCTGAATATGGGCCAAACAGGATATCTGTGGTAAGCAGTTCCTGCCCCGGCTCAGGGCCAAGA
ACAGATGGTCCCCAGATGCGGTCCAGCCCTCAGCAGTTTCTAGAGAACCATCAGATGTTTCCAGGGTGCC
CCAAGGACCTGAAATGACCCTGTGCCTTATTTGAACTAACCAATCAGTTCGCTTCTCGCTTCTGTTCGCG
CGCTTCTGCTCCCCGAGCTCAATAAAAGAGCCCACAACCCCTCACTCGGCGCGCCAGTCCTCCGATTGAC
TGAGTCGCCCGGGTACCCGTGTATCCAATAAACCCTCTTGCAGTTGCATCCGACTTGTGGTCTCGCTGTT
CCTTGGGAGGGTCTCCTCTGAGTGATTGACTACCCGTCAGCGGGGGTCTTTCATTTGGGGGCTCGTCCGG
GATCGGGAGACCCCTGCCCAGGGACCACCGACCCACCACCGGGAGGTAAGCTGGCCAGCAACTTATCTGT
GTCTGTCCGATTGTCTAGTGTCTATGACTGATTTTATGCGCCTGCGTCGGTACTAGTTAGCTAACTAGCT
CTGTATCTGGCGGACCCGTGGTGGAACTGACGAGTTCGGAACACCCGGCCGCAACCCTGGGAGACGTCCC
AGGGACTTCGGGGGCCGTTTTTGTGGCCCGACCTGAGTCCAAAAATCCCGATCGTTTTGGACTCTTTGGT
GCACCCCCCTAATAGGAGGGATATGTGGTTCTGGTAGGAGACGAGAACCTAAAACAGTTCCCGCCTCCGT
CTGAATTTTTGCTTTCGGTTTGGGACCGAAGCCGCGCCGCGCGTCTTGTCTGCTGCAGCATCGTTCTGTG
TTGTCTCTGTCTGACTGTGTTTCTGTATTTGTCTGAAAATTAGGGCCAGACTGTTACCACTCCCTTAAGT
TTGACCTTAGGTCACTGGAAAGATGTCGAGCGGATCGCTCACAACCAGTCGGTAGATGTCAAGAAGAGAC
GTTGGGTTACCTTCTGCTCTGCAGAATGGCCAACCTTTAACGTCGGATGGCCGCGAGACGGCACCTTTAA
CCGAGACCTCATCACCCAGGTTAAGATCAAGGTCTTTTCACCTGGCCCGCATGGACACCCAGACCAGGTC
CCCTACATCGTGACCTGGGAAGCCTTGGCTTTTGACCCCCCTCCCTGGGTCAAGCCCTTTGTACACCCTA
AGCCTCCGCCTCCTCTTCCTCCATCCGCCCCGTCTCTCCCCCTTGAACCTCCTCGTTCGACCCCGCCTCG
ATCCTCCCTTTATCCAGCCCTCACTCCTTCTCTAGGCGCCCCCATATGGCCATATGAGATCTTATATGGG
GCACCCCCGCCCCTTGTAAACTTCCCTGACCCTGACATGACAAGAGTTACTAACAGCCCCTCTCTCCAAG
CTCACTTACAGGCTCTCTACTTAGTCCAGCACGAAGTCTGGAGACCTCTGGCGGCAGCCTACCAAGAACA
ACTGGACCGACCGGTGGTACCTCACCCTTACCGAGTCGGCGACACAGTGTGGGTCCGCCGACACCAGACT
AAGAACCTAGAACCTCGCTGGAAAGGACCTTACACAGTCCTGCTGACCACCCCCACCGCCCTCAAAGTAG
ACGGCATCGCAGCTTGGATACACGCCGCCCACGTGAAGGCTGCCGACCCCGGGGGTGGACCATCCTCTAG
ACTGCCGGATCTAGCTAGTTAATTAAGGATCCGCCATGGGGAGAAAAAAGATTCAGATTACGAGGATAAT
GGATGAGCGTAACAGACAGGTGACTTTTACGAAGAGGAAATTTGGATTGATGAAGAAGGCTTATGAGCTG
AGCGTGCTGTGTGACTGTGAGATTGCACTGATCATCTTCAACAGCACCAACAAGCTGTTCCAGTACGCCA
GCACTGACATGGATAAGGTGTTGCTCAAGTACACCGAGTACAACGAGCCGCACGAGAGCCGGACAAACTC
AGACATTGTGGAGACATTGAGAAAGAAGGGCCTCAATGGCTGTGACAGCCCAGATCCCGATGCAGACGAT
TCAGTAGGTCACAGCCCTGAGTCTGAGGACAAGTACAGGAAAATTAACGAAGATATTGATCTAATGATCA
GCAGGCAAAGATTGTGTGCTGTTCCACCTCCCAGCTTTGAGATGCCAGTTACCATCCCAGTGTCCAGCCA
TAACAGTTTGGTGTACAGCAATCCTGTCAGCACACTGGGAAACCCCAATCTTCTGCCACTGGCCCACCCG
TCTCTGCAGAGGAATAGTATGTCTCCTGGTGTAACACATAGACCTCCAAGTGCAGGTAACACAGGCGGTC
TGATGGGCGGAGATCTGACATCCGGTGCAGGCACCAGCGCAGGGAATGGATACGGCAACCCCCGGAACTC
ACCAGGCCTGCTGGTCTCACCTGGTAACCTGAACAAGAATATACAAGCCAAATCTCCTCCCCCTATGAAT
CTAGGAATGAATAATCGTAAGCCAGATCTCCGCGTTCTTATCCCACCTGGCAGCAAGAACACGATGCCAT
CAGTGAATCAAAGGATAAATAACTCCCAGTCGGCTCAGTCATTGGCTACCCCGGTGGTTTCCGTAGCAAC
TCCTACTTTACCAGGACAAGGAATGGGAGGATATCCATCAGCCATTTCAACAACATATGGTACTGAGTAC
TCTCTGAGTAGCGCAGATCTGTCATCTCTGTCTGGCTTCAACACTGCCAGTGCGCTCCACCTCGGCTCTG
TAACTGGCTGGCAGCAGCAGCACCTACATAACATGCCGCCATCTGCCCTCAGTCAGTTGGGAGCTTGCAC
TAGCACTCATTTATCTCAGAGTTCAAATCTCTCCCTGCCTTCTACTCAAAGCCTCAGCATCAAGTCAGAA
CCTGTTTCTCCTCCTAGAGACCGTACCACCACCCCTTCGAGATACCCACAACACACCACGCGCCACGAGG
CGGGGAGGTCTCCTGTTGACAGCTTGAGCAGCTGTAGCAGTTCCTACGATGGGAGCGACCGAGAGGATCA
CCGGAACGAATTCCACTCCCCCATTGGACTCACCAGACCTTCGCCGGACGAAAGGGAAAGTCCTTCAGTC
AAGCGCATGCGACTCTCTGAAGGATGGGCAACAGCTAGCGGCAGCGGCGCCACGAACTTCTCTCTGTTAA
AGCAAGCAGGAGATGTTGAAGAAAACCCCGGGCCTGCATGCATGTACCAAAGCCTGGCCATGGCCGCCAA
CCACGGCCCCCCGCCCGGCGCCTACGAAGCAGGTGGCCCTGGCGCCTTCATGCACAGCGCGGGCGCCGCG
TCCTCGCCCGTCTACGTGCCCACTCCGCGGGTGCCGTCCTCTGTGCTGGGCCTGTCCTACCTGCAGGGCG
GTGGCAGTGCCGCTGCAGCTGGAACCACCTCGGGTGGCAGCTCCGGGGCCGGCCCGTCGGGTGCAGGGCC
TGGGACCCAGCAGGGTAGCCCTGGCTGGAGCCAAGCTGGAGCCGAGGGAGCCGCCTACACCCCGCCGCCC
GTGTCCCCGCGCTTCTCTTTCCCGGGGACTACTGGGTCCCTGGCGGCCGCTGCCGCCGCTGCCGCAGCCC
GGGAAGCTGCAGCCTACGGCAGTGGCGGCGGGGCGGCGGGCGCTGGTCTGGCTGGCCGAGAGCAGTACGG
GCGTCCGGGCTTCGCCGGCTCCTACTCCAGCCCCTACCCAGCCTACATGGCCGACGTGGGAGCATCCTGG
GCCGCAGCCGCTGCCGCCTCTGCCGGCCCCTTCGACAGCCCAGTCCTGCACAGCCTGCCTGGACGGGCCA
ACCCTGGAAGACACCCCAATCTCGATATGTTTGATGACTTCTCAGAAGGCAGAGAGTGTGTCAATTGTGG
GGCCATGTCCACCCCACTCTGGAGGCGAGATGGGACGGGACACTACCTGTGCAATGCCTGTGGCCTCTAT
CACAAGATGAACGGCATCAACCGGCCCCTCATTAAGCCTCAGCGCCGCCTGTCCGCTTCCCGCCGGGTAG
GCCTCTCCTGTGCCAACTGCCAGACTACCACCACCACGCTGTGGCGTCGTAATGCCGAGGGTGAGCCTGT
ATGTAATGCCTGCGGCCTCTACATGAAGCTCCATGGGGTTCCCAGGCCTCTTGCAATGCGGAAGGAGGGG
ATTCAAACCAGAAAACGGAAGCCCAAGAACCTGAATAAATCTAAGACGCCAGCAGGTCCTGCTGGTGAGA
CCCTCCCTCCCTCCAGTGGTGCCTCCAGCGGTAACTCCAGCAATGCCACTAGCAGCAGCAGCAGCAGTGA
AGAGATGCGCCCCATCAAGACAGAGCCCGGGCTGTCATCTCACTATGGGCACAGCAGCTCCATGTCCCAG
ACATTCAGTACTGTGTCCGGCCACGGGCCCTCCATCCATCCAGTGCTGTCTGCTCTGAAGCTGTCCCCAC
AAGGCTATGCATCTCCTGTCACTCAGACATCGCAGGCCAGCTCCAAGCAGGACTCTTGGAACAGCCTGGT
CCTGGCTGACAGTCATGGGGACATAATCACCGCGGCATGCGGCTCCGGCGAGGGCAGGGGAAGTCTTCTA
ACATGCGGGGACGTGGAGGAAAATCCCGGCCCACTCGAGATGGCCGATACAGATGAGGGCTTTGGCCTGG
CGCGCACGCCTCTGGAGCCTGATTCCAAAGACAGGTCTTGCGATTCGAAACCTGAGAGTGCTCTGGGGGC
TCCCAGCAAGTCTCCATCATCCCCGCAGGCTGCCTTCACCCAGCAGGGCATGGAAGGAATCAAGGTGTTT
CTTCATGAACGTGAACTGTGGCTGAAGTTCCACGAAGTGGGCACAGAGATGATCATCACCAAGGCAGGGA
GGAGAATGTTTCCTAGTTACAAAGTGAAGGTGACTGGCCTTAATCCCAAAACGAAGTATATTCTTCTCAT
GGATATTGTTCCCGCAGACGACCACAGATATAAATTTGCTGATAACAAATGGTCCGTAACTGGCAAAGCA
GAGCCTGCCATGCCGGGGCGCCTTTACGTGCACCCGGACTCCCCAGCAACCGGAGCCCACTGGATGCGAC
AACTTGTCTCCTTCCAGAAGCTCAAACTCACCAACAACCACCTGGACCCGTTTGGACACATTATCCTGAA
CTCCATGCACAAATACCAGCCCCGATTACACATCGTGAAAGCAGACGAAAATAATGGGTTCGGTTCAAAG
AACACTGCGTTTTGCACCCACGTCTTCCCGGAGACAGCTTTTATCGCTGTGACTTCGTACCAGAATCACA
AGATCACACAGCTGAAAATTGAGAACAACCCCTTCGCCAAAGGCTTTCGGGGCAGTGATGACCTGGAGTT
ACACAGGATGTCTCGGATGCAAAGTAAAGAGTATCCTGTGGTTCCCAGGAGCACAGTGAGGCACAAAGTC
ACCTCCAACCACAGCCCCTTCAGCAGCGAGACCCGAGCTCTCTCCACCTCATCCAATTTAGGGTCCCAGT
ACCAGTGTGAGAATGGTGTCTCTGGCCCCTCCCAGGACCTTCTGCCCCCACCTAACCCATACCCACTGGC
CCAGGAGCACAGCCAAATTTACCACTGTACCAAGAGGAAAGATGAGGAATGTTCCAGCACGGAGCACCCC
TATAAGAAGCCGTACATGGAGACATCCCCCAGCGAGGAAGACACCTTCTATCGCTCGGGCTACCCCCAGC
AGCAGGGCCTGAGTACCTCTTACAGGACAGAGTCGGCCCAGCGGCAGGCCTGCATGTATGCCAGCTCCGC
TCCCCCCAGCGAGCCCGTGCCTAGCCTGGAGGACATCAGCTGTAACACATGGCCCAGCATGCCCTCCTAT
AGCAGCTGTACCGTCACCACCGTGCAGCCCATGGACCGTCTTCCCTACCAGCACTTCTCCGCTCATTTCA
CCTCGGGGCCCCTGGTCCCTCGGTTGGCTGGCATGGCCAACCATGGTTCTCCCCAGCTCGGCGAAGGGAT
GTTTCAGCACCAGACCTCAGTGGCCCATCAGCCTGTGGTCAGGCAGTGCGGGCCTCAGACTGGCCTTCAG
TCTCCGGGCGGCCTCCAGCCCCCAGAGTTTCTCTACACTCACGGCGTGCCCAGGACCCTGTCCCCCCATC
AGTATCACTCGGTACACGGCGTCGGCATGGTGCCAGAGTGGAGTGAGAATAGCTAAGTCGAGCGGCCGCC
AGCACAGTGGTCGACCTGTGGAATGTGTGTCAGTTAGGGTGTGGAAAGTCCCCAGGCTCCCCAGCAGGCA
GAAGTATGCAAAGCATGCATCTCAATTAGTCAGCAACCAGGTGTGGAAAGTCCCCAGGCTCCCCAGCAGG
CAGAAGTATGCAAAGCATGCATCTCAATTAGTCAGCAACCATAGTCCCGCCCCTAACTCCGCCCATCCCG
CCCCTAACTCCGCCCAGTTCCGCCCATTCTCCGCCCCATGGCTGACTAATTTTTTTTATTTATGCAGAGG
CCGAGGCCGCCTCGGCCTCTGAGCTATTCCAGAAGTAGTGAGGAGGCTTTTTTGGAGGCCTAGGCTTTTG
CAAAAAGCTTACCATGACCGAGTACAAGCCCACGGTGCGCCTCGCCACCCGCGACGACGTCCCCAGGGCC
GTACGCACCCTCGCCGCCGCGTTCGCCGACTACCCCGCCACGCGCCACACCGTCGATCCGGACCGCCACA
TCGAGCGGGTCACCGAGCTGCAAGAACTCTTCCTCACGCGCGTCGGGCTCGACATCGGCAAGGTGTGGGT
CGCGGACGACGGCGCCGCGGTGGCGGTCTGGACCACGCCGGAGAGCGTCGAAGCGGGGGCGGTGTTCGCC
GAGATCGGCCCGCGCATGGCCGAGTTGAGCGGTTCCCGGCTGGCCGCGCAGCAACAGATGGAAGGCCTCC
TGGCGCCGCACCGGCCCAAGGAGCCCGCGTGGTTCCTGGCCACCGTCGGCGTCTCGCCCGACCACCAGGG
CAAGGGTCTGGGCAGCGCCGTCGTGCTCCCCGGAGTGGAGGCGGCCGAGCGCGCCGGGGTGCCCGCCTTC
CTGGAGACCTCCGCGCCCCGCAACCTCCCCTTCTACGAGCGGCTCGGCTTCACCGTCACCGCCGACGTCG
AGGTGCCCGAAGGACCGCGCACCTGGTGCATGACCCGCAAGCCCGGTGCCTGACGCCCGCCCCACGACCC
GCAGCGCCCGACCGAAAGGAGCGCACGACCCCATGCATCGTCGACGATAAAATAAAAGATTTTATTTAGT
CTCCAGAAAAAGGGGGGAATGAAAGACCCCACCTGTAGGTTTGGCAAGCTAGCTTAAGTAACGCCATTTT
GCAAGGCATGGAAAAATACATAACTGAGAATAGAGAAGTTCAGATCAAGGTCAGGAACAGATGGAACAGC
TGAATATGGGCCAAACAGGATATCTGTGGTAAGCAGTTCCTGCCCCGGCTCAGGGCCAAGAACAGATGGA
ACAGCTGAATATGGGCCAAACAGGATATCTGTGGTAAGCAGTTCCTGCCCCGGCTCAGGGCCAAGAACAG
ATGGTCCCCAGATGCGGTCCAGCCCTCAGCAGTTTCTAGAGAACCATCAGATGTTTCCAGGGTGCCCCAA
GGACCTGAAATGACCCTGTGCCTTATTTGAACTAACCAATCAGTTCGCTTCTCGCTTCTGTTCGCGCGCT
TCTGCTCCCCGAGCTCAATAAAAGAGCCCACAACCCCTCACTCGGGGCGCCAGTCCTCCGATTGACTGAG
TCGCCCGGGTACCCGTGTATCCAATAAACCCTCTTGCAGTTGCATCCGACTTGTGGTCTCGCTGTTCCTT
GGGAGGGTCTCCTCTGAGTGATTGACTACCCGTCAGCGGGGGTCTTTCACATGCAGCATGTATCAAAATT
AATTTGGTTTTTTTTCTTAAGTATTTACATTAAATGGCCATAGTTGCATTAATGAATCGGCCAACGCGCG
GGGAGAGGCGGTTTGCGTATTGGGCGCTCTTCCGCTTCCTCGCTCACTGACTCGCTGCGCTCGGTCGTTC
GGCTGCGGCGAGCGGTATCAGCTCACTCAAAGGCGGTAATACGGTTATCCACAGAATCAGGGGATAACGC
AGGAAAGAACATGTGAGCAAAAGGCCAGCAAAAGGCCAGGAACCGTAAAAAGGCCGCGTTGCTGGCGTTT
TTCCATAGGCTCCGCCCCCCTGACGAGCATCACAAAAATCGACGCTCAAGTCAGAGGTGGCGAAACCCGA
CAGGACTATAAAGATACCAGGCGTTTCCCCCTGGAAGCTCCCTCGTGCGCTCTCCTGTTCCGACCCTGCC
GCTTACCGGATACCTGTCCGCCTTTCTCCCTTCGGGAAGCGTGGCGCTTTCTCATAGCTCACGCTGTAGG
TATCTCAGTTCGGTGTAGGTCGTTCGCTCCAAGCTGGGCTGTGTGCACGAACCCCCCGTTCAGCCCGACC
GCTGCGCCTTATCCGGTAACTATCGTCTTGAGTCCAACCCGGTAAGACACGACTTATCGCCACTGGCAGC
AGCCACTGGTAACAGGATTAGCAGAGCGAGGTATGTAGGCGGTGCTACAGAGTTCTTGAAGTGGTGGCCT
AACTACGGCTACACTAGAAGAACAGTATTTGGTATCTGCGCTCTGCTGAAGCCAGGTACCTTCGGAAAAA
GAGTTGGTAGCTCTTGATCCGGCAAACAAACCACCGCTGGTAGCGGTGGTTTTTTTGTTTGCAAGCAGCA
GATTACGCGCAGAAAAAAAGGATCTCAAGAAGATCCTTTGATCTTTTCTACGGGGTCTGACGCTCAGTGG
AACGAAAACTCACGTTAAGGGATTTTGGTCATGAGATTATCAAAAAGGATCTTCACCTAGATCCTTTTGC
GGCCGGCCGCAAATCAATCTAAAGTATATATGAGTAAACTTGGTCTGACAGTTACCAATGCTTAATCAGT
GAGGCACCTATCTCAGCGATCTGTCTATTTCGTTCATCCATAGTTGCCTGACTCCCCGTCGTGTAGATAA
CTACGATACGGGAGGGCTTACCATCTGGCCCCAGTGCTGCAATGATACCGCGAGACCCACGCTCACCGGC
TCCAGATTTATCAGCAATAAACCAGCCAGCCGGAAGGGCCGAGCGCAGAAGTGGTCCTGCAACTTTATCC
GCCTCCATCCAGTCTATTAATTGTTGCCGGGAAGCTAGAGTAAGTAGTTCGCCAGTTAATAGTTTGCGCA
ACGTTGTTGCCATTGCTACAGGCATCGTGGTGTCACGCTCGTCGTTTGGTATGGCTTCATTCAGCTCCGG
TTCCCAACGATCAAGGCGAGTTACATGATCCCCCATGTTGTGCAAAAAAGCGGTTAGCTCCTTCGGTCCT
CCGATCGTTGTCAGAAGTAAGTTGGCCGCAGTGTTATCACTCATGGTTATGGCAGCACTGCATAATTCTC
TTACTGTCATGCCATCCGTAAGATGCTTTTCTGTGACTGGTGAGTACTCAACCAAGTCATTCTGAGAATA
GTGTATGCGGCGACCGAGTTGCTCTTGCCCGGCGTCAATACGGGATAATACCGCGCCACATAGCAGAACT
TTAAAAGTGCTCATCATTGGAAAACGTTCTTCGGGGCGAAAACTCTCAAGGATCTTACCGCTGTTGAGAT
CCAGTTCGATGTAACCCACTCGTGCACCCAACTGATCTTCAGCATCTTTTACTTTCACCAGCGTTTCTGG
GTGAGCAAAAACAGGAAGGCAAAATGCCGCAAAAAAGGGAATAAGGGCGACACGGAAATGTTGAATACTC
ATACTCTTCCTTTTTCAATATTATTGAAGCATTTATCAGGGTTATTGTCTCATGAGCGGATACATATTTG
AATGTATTTAGAAAAATAAACAAATAGGGGTTCCGCGCACATTTC
