>Addgene plasmid #172399 | pmx-puro-MiGT | depositor partial sequence | sequence record 334276 | mouse MEF2C isoform
ATGGGGAGAAAAAAGATTCAGATTACGAGGATAATGGATGAGCGTAACAGACAGGTGACTTTTACGAAGA
GGAAATTTGGATTGATGAAGAAGGCTTATGAGCTGAGCGTGCTGTGCGACTGTGAGATTGCACTGATCAT
CTTCAACAGCACCAACAAGCTGTTCCAGTACGCCAGCACTGACATGGATAAGGTGTTGCTCAAGTACACC
GAGTACAACGAGCCGCACGAGAGCCGGACAAACTCAGACATTGTGGAGACATTGAGAAAGAAGGGCCTCA
ATGGCTGTGACAGCCCAGATCCCGATGCAGACGATTCAGTAGGTCACAGCCCTGAGTCTGAGGACAAGTA
CAGGAAAATTAACGAAGATATTGATCTAATGATCAGCAGGCAAAGATTGTGTGCTGTTCCACCTCCCAGC
TTTGAGATGCCAGTTACCATCCCAGTGTCCAGCCATAACAGTTTGGTGTACAGCAATCCTGTCAGCACAC
TGGGAAACCCCAATCTTCTGCCACTGGCCCACCCGTCTCTGCAGAGGAATAGTATGTCTCCTGGTGTAAC
ACATAGACCTCCAAGTGCAGGTAACACAGGCGGTCTGATGGGCGGAGATCTGACATCCGGTGCAGGCACC
AGCGCAGGGAATGGATACGGCAACCCCCGGAACTCACCAGGCCTGCTGGTCTCACCTGGTAACCTGAACA
AGAATATACAAGCCAAATCTCCTCCCCCTATGAATCTAGGAATGAATAATCGTAAGCCAGATCTCCGCGT
TCTTATCCCACCTGGCAGCAAGAACACGATGCCATCAGTGAATCAAAGGATAAATAACTCCCAGTCGGCT
CAGTCATTGGCTACCCCGGTGGTTTCCGTAGCAACTCCTACTTTACCAGGACAAGGAATGGGAGGATATC
CATCAGCCATTTCAACAACATATGGTACTGAGTACTCTCTGAGTAGCGCAGATCTGTCATCTCTGTCTGG
CTTCAACACTGCCAGTGCGCTCCACCTCGGCTCTGTAACTGGCTGGCAGCAGCAGCACCTACATAACATG
CCGCCATCTGCCCTCAGTCAGTTGGGAGCTTGCACTAGCACTCATTTATCTCAGAGTTCAAATCTCTCCC
TGCCTTCTACTCAAAGCCTCAGCATCAAGTCAGAACCTGTTTCTCCTCCTAGAGACCGTACCACCACCCC
TTCGAGATACCCACAACACACCACGCGCCACGAGGCGGGGAGGTCTCCTGTTGACAGCTTGAGCAGCTGT
AGCAGTTCCTACGATGGGAGCGACCGAGAGGATCACCGGAACGAATTCCACTCCCCCATTGGACTCACCA
GACCTTCGCCGGACGAAAGGGAAAGTCCTTCAGTCAAGCGCATGCGACTCTCTGAAGGATGGGCAACATG
A
